>Addgene plasmid #36840 | TAL2451 | depositor partial sequence | sequence record 46033 | TAL2451 sequence 1640 bps
GAACCTGACCCCAGACCAGGTAGTCGCAATCGCGAACAATAATGGGGGAAAGCAAGCCCTGGAAACCGTG
CAAAGGTTGTTGCCGGTCCTTTGTCAAGACCACGGCCTTACACCGGAGCAAGTCGTGGCCATTGCAAGCA
ATGGGGGTGGCAAACAGGCTCTTGAGACGGTTCAGAGACTTCTCCCAGTTCTCTGTCAAGCCCACGGGCT
GACTCCCGATCAAGTTGTAGCGATTGCGTCGCATGACGGAGGGAAACAAGCATTGGAGACTGTCCAACGG
CTCCTTCCCGTGTTGTGTCAAGCCCACGGTTTGACGCCTGCACAAGTGGTCGCCATCGCCAGCCATGATG
GCGGTAAGCAGGCGCTGGAAACAGTACAGCGCCTGCTGCCTGTACTGTGCCAGGATCATGGACTGACCCC
AGACCAGGTAGTCGCAATCGCGTCACATGACGGGGGAAAGCAAGCCCTGGAAACCGTGCAAAGGTTGTTG
CCGGTCCTTTGTCAAGACCACGGCCTTACACCGGAGCAAGTCGTGGCCATTGCAAGCAATGGGGGTGGCA
AACAGGCTCTTGAGACGGTTCAGAGACTTCTCCCAGTTCTCTGTCAAGCCCACGGGCTGACTCCCGATCA
AGTTGTAGCGATTGCGAATAACAATGGAGGGAAACAAGCATTGGAGACTGTCCAACGGCTCCTTCCCGTG
TTGTGTCAAGCCCACGGTTTGACGCCTGCACAAGTGGTCGCCATCGCCAACAACAACGGCGGTAAGCAGG
CGCTGGAAACAGTACAGCGCCTGCTGCCTGTACTGTGCCAGGATCATGGACTGACCCCAGACCAGGTAGT
CGCAATCGCGAACAATAATGGGGGAAAGCAAGCCCTGGAAACCGTGCAAAGGTTGTTGCCGGTCCTTTGT
CAAGACCACGGCCTTACACCGGAGCAAGTCGTGGCCATTGCATCCCACGACGGTGGCAAACAGGCTCTTG
AGACGGTTCAGAGACTTCTCCCAGTTCTCTGTCAAGCCCACGGGCTGACTCCCGATCAAGTTGTAGCGAT
TGCGTCCAACGGTGGAGGGAAACAAGCATTGGAGACTGTCCAACGGCTCCTTCCCGTGTTGTGTCAAGCC
CACGGTTTGACGCCTGCACAAGTGGTCGCCATCGCCAACAACAACGGCGGTAAGCAGGCGCTGGAAACAG
TACAGCGCCTGCTGCCTGTACTGTGCCAGGATCATGGACTGACCCCAGACCAGGTAGTCGCAATCGCGTC
GAACATTGGGGGAAAGCAAGCCCTGGAAACCGTGCAAAGGTTGTTGCCGGTCCTTTGTCAAGACCACGGC
CTTACACCGGAGCAAGTCGTGGCCATTGCAAGCAACATCGGTGGCAAACAGGCTCTTGAGACGGTTCAGA
GACTTCTCCCAGTTCTCTGTCAAGCCCACGGGCTGACTCCCGATCAAGTTGTAGCGATTGCGAATAACAA
TGGAGGGAAACAAGCATTGGAGACTGTCCAACGGCTCCTTCCCGTGTTGTGTCAAGCCCACGGTTTGACG
CCTGCACAAGTGGTCGCCATCGCCTCGAATGGCGGCGGTAAGCAGGCGCTGGAAACAGTACAGCGCCTGC
TGCCTGTACTGTGCCAGGATCATGGACTGA
