>Addgene plasmid #36840 | TAL2451 | addgene partial sequence | sequence record 48125 | CMV-F 5'-CGCAAATGGGCGGTAGGCGTG-3'
ACTAGAGAACCCACTGCTTACTGGCTTATCGAAATTAATACGACTCACTATAGGGAGACCCAAGCTGGCT
AGCACCATGGACTACAAAGACCATGACGGTGATTATAAAGATCATGACATCGATTACAAGGATGACGATG
ACAAGATGGCCCCCAAGAAGAAGAGGAAGGTGGGCATTCACCGCGGGGTACCTATGGTGGACTTGAGGAC
ACTCGGTTATTCGCAACAGCAACAGGAGAAAATCAAGCCTAAGGTCAGGAGCACCGTCGCGCAACACCAC
GAGGCGCTTGTGGGGCATGGCTTCACTCATGCGCATATTGTCGCGCTTTCACAGCACCCTGCGGCGCTTG
GGACGGTGGCTGTCAAATACCAAGATATGATTGCGGCCCTGCCCGAAGCCACGCACGAGGCAATTGTAGG
GGTCGGTAAACAGTGGTCGGGAGCGCGAGCACTTGAGGCGCTGCTGACTGTGGCGGGTGAGCTTAGGGGG
CCTCCGCTCCAGCTCGACACCGGGCAGCTGCTGAAGATCGCGAAGAGAGGGGGAGTAACAGCGGTAGAGG
CAGTGCACGCCTGGCGCAATGCGCTCACCGGGGCCCCCTTGAACCTGACCCCAGACCAGGTAGTCGCAAT
CGCGAACAATAATGGGGGAAAGCAAGCCCTGGAAACCGTGCAAAGGTTGTTGCCGGTCCTTTGTCAAGAC
CACGGCCTTACACCGGAGCAAGTCGTGGCCATTGCAAGCAATGGGGGTGGCAAACAGGCTCTTGAGACGG
TTCAGAGACTTCTCCCAGTTCTCTGT
