>Addgene plasmid #36840 | TAL2451 | addgene partial sequence | sequence record 48126 | JDS-TALEN-F 5'-TAGGGGTCGGTAAACAGTGG-3'
TGTGGCGGGTGAGCTTAGGGGGCCTCCGCTCCAGCTCGACACCGGGCAGCTGCTGAAGATCGCGAAGAGA
GGGGGAGTAACAGCGGTAGAGGCAGTGCACGCCTGGCGCAATGCGCTCACCGGGGCCCCCTTGAACCTGA
CCCCAGACCAGGTAGTCGCAATCGCGAACAATAATGGGGGAAAGCAAGCCCTGGAAACCGTGCAAAGGTT
GTTGCCGGTCCTTTGTCAAGACCACGGCCTTACACCGGAGCAAGTCGTGGCCATTGCAAGCAATGGGGGT
GGCAAACAGGCTCTTGAGACGGTTCAGAGACTTCTCCCAGTTCTCTGTCAAGCCCACGGGCTGACTCCCG
ATCAAGTTGTAGCGATTGCGTCGCATGACGGAGGGAAACAAGCATTGGAGACTGTCCAACGGCTCCTTCC
CGTGTTGTGTCAAGCCCACGGTTTGACGCCTGCACAAGTGGTCGCCATCGCCAGCCATGATGGCGGTAAG
CAGGCGCTGGAAACAGTACAGCGCCTGCTGCCTGTACTGTGCCAGGATCATGGACTGACCCCAGACCAGG
TAGTCGCAATCGCGTCACATGACGGGGGAAAGCAAGCCCTGGAAACCGTGCAAAGGTTGTTGCCGGTCCT
TTGTCAAGACCACGGCCTTACACCGGAGCAAGTCGTGGCCATTGCAAGCAATGGGGGTGGCAAACAGGCT
CTTGAGACGGTTCAGAGACTTCTCCCAGTTCTCTGTCAAGCCCACGGGCTGACTCCCGATCAAGTTGTAG
CGATTGCGAATAACAATGGA
