[The description below was written by a language model from this plasmid's Addgene catalogue record.]
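Description:
TAL2451 is a mammalian expression plasmid encoding the right-hand monomer of a TALEN pair directed against the human HMGA2 gene. It is built on the JDS74 backbone, a roughly 6.4 kb TALEN acceptor vector, into which an approximately 1.6 kb array of TAL effector repeats was inserted using BsmBI sites that were destroyed in the process. The repeat array was generated by the FLASH assembly method, a high-throughput approach for building customised TALE DNA-binding domains. The plasmid is maintained at high copy in E. coli under ampicillin selection. The record does not describe the origin of replication or any mammalian selection marker.

The backbone supplies the sequences flanking the repeat array, so the finished open reading frame carries an N-terminal 3X FLAG tag for detection and a C-terminal wild-type FokI nuclease domain. Expression in mammalian cells is driven by the CMV promoter, and the listed BGH reverse sequencing primer suggests a BGH polyadenylation region downstream. The vector type also notes a T7 promoter, which allows in vitro transcription of TALEN mRNA, for example for direct delivery of RNA instead of plasmid. Because FokI cleaves only as a dimer, this construct is intended to be used with a matching left HMGA2 TALEN monomer that binds the opposite half-site, so that the two nuclease domains meet over the spacer and introduce a double-strand break. Repair of that break can yield targeted indel mutations or, with a donor template, precise edits at the locus. The catalogue lists the species as human, while the linked Entrez entry uses mouse-style nomenclature and aliases, a discrepancy the record does not resolve.
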