Addgene plasmid #36840: TAL2451
Depositing lab: Keith Joung. Depositing organization: Massachusetts General Hospital. Publication: FLASH assembly of TALENs for high-throughput genome editing. Reyon D, Tsai SQ, Khayter C, Foden JA, Sander JD, Joung JK. Nat Biotechnol. 2012 Apr 8. doi: 10.1038/nbt.2170. PubMed 22484455.
Backbone
  Vector backbone: JDS74
  Backbone manufacturer: Joung lab (Addgene Plasmid # 32288)
  Backbone size w/o insert (bp): 6447
  Vector type: Mammalian, T7 for in vitro mRNA synthesis
Growth in bacteria
  Bacterial resistance: Ampicillin, 100 μg/mL
  Growth temperature: 37°C
  Growth strain: XL1 Blue
  Copy number: High Copy
Gene/Insert
  Gene/Insert name: HMGA2-TALEN_Right (alt name: HMGA2)
  Species: H. sapiens (human)
  Insert size (bp): 1640
  Entrez Gene: Hmga2 (a.k.a. 9430083A20Rik, HMGI-C, Hmgic, pg, pygmy)
  Promoter: CMV
  Tag / fusion protein: 3X Flag (N terminal on backbone); WT FOKI (C terminal on backbone)
  Cloning method: Restriction Enzyme; 5′ cloning site BsmBI (destroyed during cloning); 3′ cloning site BsmBI (destroyed during cloning)
  Sequencing primers: 5′ CMV-F; 3′ BGH-rev
Terms and licenses: Academic/Nonprofit Terms; Industry Terms: Not Available to Industry
Depositor comments: Target binding site: TGTCCCTGGGCTGAAGTG It is strongly recommended that users perform a diagnostic digest to verify this plasmid prior to use. For example, a double digest of the plasmid with BamHI and KpnI should result in two bands at 2.2kb and 5.9kb.
How to cite: TAL2451 was a gift from Keith Joung (Addgene plasmid # 36840 ; http://n2t.net/addgene:36840 ; RRID:Addgene_36840)
